Addgene plasmid #184118: mNTERY08
Purpose: Nanopore-addressable protein reporter for expression in mammalian cells.
Depositing lab: Jeff Nivala. Depositing organization: University of Washington. Publication: Multiplexed direct detection of barcoded protein reporters on a nanopore array. Cardozo N, Zhang K, Doroschak K, Nguyen A, Siddiqui Z, Bogard N, Strauss K, Ceze L, Nivala J. Nat Biotechnol. 2022 Jan;40(1):42-46. doi: 10.1038/s41587-021-01002-6. Epub 2021 Aug 12. PubMed 34385692.
Backbone
  Vector backbone: pcDNA3.1
  Vector type: Mammalian Expression
Growth in bacteria
  Bacterial resistance: Ampicillin, 100 μg/mL
  Growth temperature: 37°C
  Growth strain: DH5alpha
  Copy number: High Copy
Gene/Insert
  Gene/Insert name: mNTERY08
  Promoter: CMV
  Cloning method: Gibson Cloning
  Sequencing primers: 5′ ATGGCCCTTACGTTTGCACTGCTCGTTG
Terms and licenses: Academic/Nonprofit Terms; Industry Terms: Not Available to Industry
How to cite: mNTERY08 was a gift from Jeff Nivala (Addgene plasmid # 184118 ; http://n2t.net/addgene:184118 ; RRID:Addgene_184118)
