[The description below was written by a language model from this plasmid's Addgene catalogue record and pLannotate feature annotations shown in this document.]
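Description:
mNTERY08 is a mammalian expression plasmid built on a pcDNA3.1 backbone that encodes a nanopore-addressable protein reporter. It is maintained in E. coli as a high-copy plasmid through a ColE1/pUC-type origin and is selected with ampicillin via the β-lactamase gene. At about 4.6 kb the sequenced plasmid is compact. The feature table shows no mammalian selection cassette or SV40 origin, only short fragments annotated as SV40 small t antigen, a pBR322 bom region and an HIV-1 LTR. These are probably backbone remnants or chance matches rather than functional parts.

Expression is driven by the CMV immediate-early enhancer and promoter, which span the numbering origin, and is terminated by the bovine growth hormone polyadenylation signal. A T7 promoter lies just upstream of the coding region. The annotated open reading frame begins with a short fragment of human interferon alpha-2, whose position and length at the start of the ORF suggest a secretion signal peptide, although the record does not state this. It is followed by a polyhistidine tag, which could serve for affinity purification, then mCherry as a red fluorescent marker of expression, and then yeast SMT3 (SUMO), a small, stably folded domain. Roughly 270 nt between SMT3 and the poly(A) signal are unannotated. This region may hold the C-terminal reporter-specific part of the insert, but the record does not describe its contents or what distinguishes this "Y08" variant from others.

The stated purpose is to express a protein reporter in mammalian cells that can be read out by nanopore sensing, and the associated work concerns multiplexed direct detection of barcoded protein reporters on a nanopore array.
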