Features (pLannotate 1.2.2; 14 found; start..end, strand, type, name):
    168..201     +  LTR            5' LTR (truncated) (fragment): truncated 5' long terminal repeat (LTR) from HIV-1
    217..235     +  promoter       T7 promoter: promoter for bacteriophage T7 RNA polymerase
    255..323     +  CDS            IFNA2 (fragment): IFNA2_HUMAN - Also known as IFNA2A, IFNA2B, IFNA2C. Experimental evidence at protein level: Swiss-Prot protein existence level 1. Produced by macrophages, IFN-alpha have antiviral activities. From Homo sapiens (Human).
    333..355     +  CDS            9xHis (fragment): 9xHis affinity tag
    357..1061    +  CDS            mCherry: mCherry is a basic (constitutively fluorescent) red fluorescent protein published in 2004, derived from Discosoma sp.. It is reported to be a very rapidly-maturing monomer with low acid sensitivity.
   1071..1364    +  CDS            SMT3: SMT3_YEAST - Experimental evidence at protein level: Swiss-Prot protein existence level 1. Not known; suppressor of MIF2 mutations. From Saccharomyces cerevisiae (strain ATCC 204508 / S288c) (Baker's yeast).
   1635..1842    +  polyA_signal   bGH poly(A) signal: bovine growth hormone polyadenylation signal
   1981..2033    +  misc_feature   bom (fragment): basis of mobility region from pBR322
   2092..2196    +  promoter       AmpR promoter: bla
   2197..3057    +  CDS            AmpR: β-lactamase; bla; confers resistance to ampicillin, carbenicillin, and related antibiotics
   3228..3816    +  rep_origin     ori: high-copy-number ColE1/pMB1/pBR322/pUC origin of replication
   4024..4076    -  CDS            small t antigen (fragment): SV40 (simian virus 40) small t antigen
   4141..4520    +  enhancer       CMV enhancer: human cytomegalovirus immediate early enhancer
   4521..172     +  promoter       CMV promoter (across the origin): human cytomegalovirus (CMV) immediate early promoter
>Addgene plasmid #184118 | mNTERY08 | addgene full sequence | sequence record 362491 | Addgene NGS Result
TGGATAGCGGTTTGACTCACGGGGATTTCCAAGTCTCCACCCCATTGACGTCAATGGGAGTTTGTTTTGG
CACCAAAATCAACGGGACTTTCCAAAATGTCGTAACAACTCCGCCCCATTGACGCAAATGGGCGGTAGGC
GTGTACGGTGGGAGGTCTATATAAGCAGAGCTCTCTGGCTAACTAGAGAACCCACTGCTTACTGGCTTAT
CGAAATTAATACGACTCACTATAGGGAGACCCAAGCTGGCTAGCATGGCCCTTACGTTTGCACTGCTCGT
TGCGTTGCTGGTCCTGAGCTGCAAGTCCAGTTGCTCCGTAGGTGGGCACCATCACCACCACCACCATCAC
CACCATGTGAGCAAGGGCGAGGAGGATAACATGGCCATCATCAAGGAGTTCATGCGCTTCAAGGTGCACA
TGGAGGGCTCCGTGAACGGCCACGAGTTCGAGATCGAGGGCGAGGGCGAGGGCCGCCCCTACGAGGGCAC
CCAGACCGCCAAGCTGAAGGTGACCAAGGGTGGCCCCCTGCCCTTCGCCTGGGACATCCTGTCCCCTCAG
TTCATGTACGGCTCCAAGGCCTACGTGAAGCACCCCGCCGACATCCCCGACTACTTGAAGCTGTCCTTCC
CCGAGGGCTTCAAGTGGGAGCGCGTGATGAACTTCGAGGACGGCGGCGTGGTGACCGTGACCCAGGACTC
CTCCCTGCAGGACGGCGAGTTCATCTACAAGGTGAAGCTGCGCGGCACCAACTTCCCCTCCGACGGCCCC
GTAATGCAGAAGAAGACCATGGGCTGGGAGGCCTCCTCCGAGCGGATGTACCCCGAGGACGGCGCCCTGA
AGGGCGAGATCAAGCAGAGGCTGAAGCTGAAGGACGGCGGCCACTACGACGCTGAGGTCAAGACCACCTA
CAAGGCCAAGAAGCCCGTGCAGCTGCCCGGCGCCTACAACGTCAACATCAAGTTGGACATCACCTCCCAC
AACGAGGACTACACCATCGTGGAACAGTACGAACGCGCCGAGGGCCGCCACTCCACCGGCGGCATGGACG
AGCTGTACAAGTCTGGTAGCCTGCAAGATTCGGAAGTCAACCAAGAAGCAAAGCCGGAAGTCAAGCCGGA
AGTGAAACCGGAAACCCATATTAACCTGAAAGTTAGTGACGGCAGCTCTGAAATTTTCTTTAAGATCAAA
AAGACCACGCCGCTGCGTCGCCTGATGGAAGCGTTTGCCAAACGTCAGGGCAAGGAAATGGATAGCCTGA
CGTTCCTGTATGACGGTATTGAAATCCAGGCAGATCAAGCGCCGGAAGACCTGGACATGGAAGACAACGA
CATCATTGAAGCCCACCGTGAACAGATTGGTGGTGGTGGTTCGAGCGGCGGGAGCGGAGGGTCTGGGTCT
TATTACGATGGTGGGTCGTCTGGGGGGAGCGGCGGTTCGGGTTCATCTGGTGACGGCGGTTCCTCGGGTG
GTTCCGGGGGAGATGGTTCTTCCGGAGATGGCGGGAGTGATGGGGACTCTGATGGTTCGGATGGTGACGG
GGACAGTGATGGTGATGACGGAGGGGACGACGAGGATGACGGTTCAGACGATTAATGAGGCGGCTCGAGG
ATCCGGCTGCTAACAAAGCCTCGACTGTGCCTTCTAGTTGCCAGCCATCTGTTGTTTGCCCCTCCCCCGT
GCCTTCCTTGACCCTGGAAGGTGCCACTCCCACTGTCCTTTCCTAATAAAATGAGGAAATTGCATCGCAT
TGTCTGAGTAGGTGTCATTCTATTCTGGGGGGTGGGGTGGGGCAGGACAGCAAGGGGGAGGATTGGGAAG
ACAATAGCAGGCATGCTGGGGACGATGGTGCTCGAAGCAGCGCAAAACGCCTAACCCTAAGCAGATTCTT
CATGCAATTGTCGGTCAAGCCTTGCCTTGTTGTAGCTTAAATTTTGCTCGCGCACTACTCAGCGACCTCC
AACACACAAGCAGGGAGCAGATACTGGCTTAACTATGCGGCATCAGAGCAGATTGTACTGAGAGTGCACC
ATAGGGGATCGGGAGATCTCCCGATCCGTCGACGTCAGGTGGCACTTTTCGGGGAAATGTGCGCGGAACC
CCTATTTGTTTATTTTTCTAAATACATTCAAATATGTATCCGCTCATGAGACAATAACCCTGATAAATGC
TTCAATAATATTGAAAAAGGAAGAGTATGAGTATTCAACATTTCCGTGTCGCCCTTATTCCCTTTTTTGC
GGCATTTTGCCTTCCTGTTTTTGCTCACCCAGAAACGCTGGTGAAAGTAAAAGATGCTGAAGATCAGTTG
GGTGCACGAGTGGGTTACATCGAACTGGATCTCAACAGCGGTAAGATCCTTGAGAGTTTTCGCCCCGAAG
AACGTTTTCCAATGATGAGCACTTTTAAAGTTCTGCTATGTGGCGCGGTATTATCCCGTATTGACGCCGG
GCAAGAGCAACTCGGTCGCCGCATACACTATTCTCAGAATGACTTGGTTGAGTACTCACCAGTCACAGAA
AAGCATCTTACGGATGGCATGACAGTAAGAGAATTATGCAGTGCTGCCATAACCATGAGTGATAACACTG
CGGCCAACTTACTTCTGACAACGATCGGAGGACCGAAGGAGCTAACCGCTTTTTTGCACAACATGGGGGA
TCATGTAACTCGCCTTGATCGTTGGGAACCGGAGCTGAATGAAGCCATACCAAACGACGAGCGTGACACC
ACGATGCCTGTAGCAATGGCAACAACGTTGCGCAAACTATTAACTGGCGAACTACTTACTCTAGCTTCCC
GGCAACAATTAATAGACTGGATGGAGGCGGATAAAGTTGCAGGACCACTTCTGCGCTCGGCCCTTCCGGC
TGGCTGGTTTATTGCTGATAAATCTGGAGCCGGTGAGCGTGGGTCTCGCGGTATCATTGCAGCACTGGGG
CCAGATGGTAAGCCCTCCCGTATCGTAGTTATCTACACGACGGGGAGTCAGGCAACTATGGATGAACGAA
ATAGACAGATCGCTGAGATAGGTGCCTCACTGATTAAGCATTGGTAACTGTCAGACCAAGTTTACTCATA
TATACTTTAGATTGATTTAAAACTTCATTTTTAATTTAAAAGGATCTAGGTGAAGATCCTTTTTGATAAT
CTCATGACCAAAATCCCTTAACGTGAGTTTTCGTTCCACTGAGCGTCAGACCCCGTAGAAAAGATCAAAG
GATCTTCTTGAGATCCTTTTTTTCTGCGCGTAATCTGCTGCTTGCAAACAAAAAAACCACCGCTACCAGC
GGTGGTTTGTTTGCCGGATCAAGAGCTACCAACTCTTTTTCCGAAGGTAACTGGCTTCAGCAGAGCGCAG
ATACCAAATACTGTTCTTCTAGTGTAGCCGTAGTTAGGCCACCACTTCAAGAACTCTGTAGCACCGCCTA
CATACCTCGCTCTGCTAATCCTGTTACCAGTGGCTGCTGCCAGTGGCGATAAGTCGTGTCTTACCGGGTT
GGACTCAAGACGATAGTTACCGGATAAGGCGCAGCGGTCGGGCTGAACGGGGGGTTCGTGCACACAGCCC
AGCTTGGAGCGAACGACCTACACCGAACTGAGATACCTACAGCGTGAGCTATGAGAAAGCGCCACGCTTC
CCGAAGGGAGAAAGGCGGACAGGTATCCGGTAAGCGGCAGGGTCGGAACAGGAGAGCGCACGAGGGAGCT
TCCAGGGGGAAACGCCTGGTATCTTTATAGTCCTGTCGGGTTTCGCCACCTCTGACTTGAGCGTCGATTT
TTGTGATGCTCGTCAGGGGGGCGGAGCCTATGGAAAAACGCCAGCAACGCGGCCTTTTTACGGTTCCTGG
CCTTTTGCTGGCCTTTTGCTCACATGTTCTTTCCTGCGTTATCCCCTGATTCTGTGGATAACCGTATTAC
CGCCTTTGAGTGAGCTGATACCGCTCGCCGCAGCCGAACGACCGAGCGCAGCGAGTCAGTGAGCGAGGAA
GCGGAAGAGCGCCCAATACGCAAACCGCCTCTCCCTAGAAGGTCCATTAGCTGCAAAGATTCCTCTCTGT
TTAAAACTTTATCCATCTTTGCAAAGCTTTTTGCAAAAGCCTCCCACTGCTTCGCGATGTACGGGCCAGA
TATACGCGTTGACATTGATTATTGACTAGTTATTAATAGTAATCAATTACGGGGTCATTAGTTCATAGCC
CATATATGGAGTTCCGCGTTACATAACTTACGGTAAATGGCCCGCCTGGCTGACCGCCCAACGACCCCCG
CCCATTGACGTCAATAATGACGTATGTTCCCATAGTAACGCCAATAGGGACTTTCCATTGACGTCAATGG
GTGGAGTATTTACGGTAAACTGCCCACTTGGCAGTACATCAAGTGTATCATATGCCAAGTACGCCCCCTA
TTGACGTCAATGACGGTAAATGGCCCGCCTGGCATTATGCCCAGTACATGACCTTATGGGACTTTCCTAC
TTGGCAGTACATCTACGTATTAGTCATCGCTATTACCATGGTGATGCGGTTTTGGCAGTACATCAATGGG
CG
